>Addgene plasmid #186181 | p226 | addgene full sequence | sequence record 373221 | Addgene NGS Result
TCGCGCGTTTCGGTGATGACGGTGAAAACCTCTGACACATGCAGCTCCCGGAGACGGTCACAGCTTGTCT
GTAAGCGGATGCCGGGAGCAGACAAGCCCGTCAGGGCGCGTCAGCGGGTGTTGGCGGGTGTCGGGGCTGG
CTTAACTATGCGGCATCAGAGCAGATTGTACTGAGAGTGCACCATATGCGGTGTGAAATACCGCACAGAT
GCGTAAGGAGAAAATACCGCATCAGGCGCCATTCGCCATTCAGGCTGCGCAACTGTTGGGAAGGGCGATC
GGTGCGGGCCTCTTCGCTATTACGCCAGCTGGCGAAAGGGGGATGTGCTGCAAGGCGATTAAGTTGGGTA
ACGCCAGGGTTTTCCCAGTCACGACGTTGTAAAACGACGGCCAGTGAATTCGAGCTCGGTACCTCGCGAA
TGCATCTAGATCCATGGATCAGTTTCAATTTAGAATCAGCCAAGTATGAAGATGTTAATCCAAGATTGCT
GCACAAGAATAATGAATCCCTGAATTACAATGAATGACTTATCTATTTATGAAACTGCACATTGTCTATA
GGGATTAAATGCAGCGAGGTGTCAATATTGTTGAGACAAATCTTGGCCCACCCATATCTTATTTATTATT
TAAATTGAGTGTTTGTAACATTGTACAATCTCCTATTCTTAAATTATATTGTTAATACTTAATAGAGCAA
TGACGACCGTTGCAATTATTATGCAGCTGATATAACATATAAGAAATCATTCTGGCCTCATATTGTCGGC
ACGGTACCATAGGTGGTGACTGAAATTTAAATTATAGAATTCAATATATCAAATTATTTAATTAGGTAGT
GTATTGTTAAATGAGCTATGCTCACTTTATTCTATATAAATCGAAATTGAAATAATATTAATGATTACAA
TCTCCATAGTTCTAAATTATGTACAAAGCATCAAACCATATAACCTATTATACAAACGATAAATCCATCC
TGATATGCCATCATTAAATAATGGAATTGAATTGATGACTTATGATAAGATGAATGTATACAAGACAGCA
CTCTTGTCATCTTGTTGAGCTATTTCCACTAACTAAGAATTAACGCATTCTGCTAACAGATATAACAATT
TAAATGACGGTTACTCTGAATGCCTCACTTAAATATAGAAATAACATCCCTATAACTAGTTGTATTCCCA
TGTAAGTCAGACACTATTTCTGACAGTTAATATCTTACTTACAGTAATAGCGTGGAGATCATTATATACA
TTTGTTTAATTTATTATAAGTACACGTTGTAGCCATGAGTTATATGAAATTCATCGCACATTGTTTGTTA
TATTGATTTAAATATCGATTCTATTTGGCAATATGAGATACCAAATTATAATTATATTCTATTCTTTGAC
AAATTCTAGGTATCAGTAACTGTATTATTATAACACACAATGTAATAACATTATTTAGTTAATATCATTA
TTCTGCAGTTTGCAATTAATATTCACAATTTCCAATGTTGTTTGCCGAGTATAATTAATATGAGGACTGT
ACTGAACACATGTATCAAAATTGATGTTATTATGACTAATTGGTTCTTCATAATCCTATTATTAAGTTAT
TGGATATTTAGCTACGATATAAGTTCAGATGTTGTTCTAATCGACATCCACGTTAAATTATTCACCATAA
GACTATGATATTATAAATATTGTTTGGAAGAACAGATGCATTGCAAATTGTCATGATTATTATCTGGTGA
TAGGAAGAAATACCTTCTATTAAACCATTGACTTGCTATTATAATAAATAGCTCAATGATGTAGCTCTAT
TATAGTTCACTGAATACTTAACTATTGTAAATACAAAGATTAATTTCATGAATACATGAACAGCAGCTGA
TTATTATACACTCGCATTCTAATATTTCAATCACATTAACTTAACCAATGTCCTTAAACTCTATATTATA
ATATTAAGAATAAATCCTTACTTTCTAATACCTTAAATTGTAGTAAAGAAGGTAATATGAGAGGTATACT
GTCTAAGTCTTTGAATGTTGCATAATTGTTCGAGCTAAAGATGTCTTAAGAAATTGTCAATCTATCAGGG
ATCTTGTATTATAATAATCAACGATACAATCTCTTTAAATAACTTCATGTAACCTTGTTTATCTATTCAA
ACCGTCTAATTTCAATTTGTGTTAATGTGAATGTCATAAGTTATCTGTACAAAGGGTCTAATAATATAAG
ATTATCTCGCTAGCTATAAGCAATATAAGATTTCGGATAAACTATTGTCAAACTAATTAATCAAGCTTTA
GACATCAGGTTCACTTTGTAATTCAACAATCCCTTTGTAGAGTCTATATAGAAATCTATGGTATGCAAAT
ATAGATTAGAAATTTAGATCAAGATACATTTGTGTGACTAACTTAATGTATCGATCCTTAATTAAATCGG
ATCCCGGGCCCGTCGACTGCAGAGGCCTGCATGCAAGCTTGGCGTAATCATGGTCATAGCTGTTTCCTGT
GTGAAATTGTTATCCGCTCACAATTCCACACAACATACGAGCCGGAAGCATAAAGTGTAAAGCCTGGGGT
GCCTAATGAGTGAGCTAACTCACATTAATTGCGTTGCGCTCACTGCCCGCTTTCCAGTCGGGAAACCTGT
CGTGCCAGCTGCATTAATGAATCGGCCAACGCGCGGGGAGAGGCGGTTTGCGTATTGGGCGCTCTTCCGC
TTCCTCGCTCACTGACTCGCTGCGCTCGGTCGTTCGGCTGCGGCGAGCGGTATCAGCTCACTCAAAGGCG
GTAATACGGTTATCCACAGAATCAGGGGATAACGCAGGAAAGAACATGTGAGCAAAAGGCCAGCAAAAGG
CCAGGAACCGTAAAAAGGCCGCGTTGCTGGCGTTTTTCCATAGGCTCCGCCCCCCTGACGAGCATCACAA
AAATCGACGCTCAAGTCAGAGGTGGCGAAACCCGACAGGACTATAAAGATACCAGGCGTTTCCCCCTGGA
AGCTCCCTCGTGCGCTCTCCTGTTCCGACCCTGCCGCTTACCGGATACCTGTCCGCCTTTCTCCCTTCGG
GAAGCGTGGCGCTTTCTCATAGCTCACGCTGTAGGTATCTCAGTTCGGTGTAGGTCGTTCGCTCCAAGCT
GGGCTGTGTGCACGAACCCCCCGTTCAGCCCGACCGCTGCGCCTTATCCGGTAACTATCGTCTTGAGTCC
AACCCGGTAAGACACGACTTATCGCCACTGGCAGCAGCCACTGGTAACAGGATTAGCAGAGCGAGGTATG
TAGGCGGTGCTACAGAGTTCTTGAAGTGGTGGCCTAACTACGGCTACACTAGAAGAACAGTATTTGGTAT
CTGCGCTCTGCTGAAGCCAGTTACCTTCGGAAAAAGAGTTGGTAGCTCTTGATCCGGCAAACAAACCACC
GCTGGTAGCGGTGGTTTTTTTGTTTGCAAGCAGCAGATTACGCGCAGAAAAAAAGGATCTCAAGAAGATC
CTTTGATCTTTTCTACGGGGTCTGACGCTCAGTGGAACGAAAACTCACGTTAAGGGATTTTGGTCATGAG
ATTATCAAAAAGGATCTTCACCTAGATCCTTTTAAATTAAAAATGAAGTTTTAAATCAATCTAAAGTATA
TATGAGTAAACTTGGTCTGACAGTTACCAATGCTTAATCAGTGAGGCACCTATCTCAGCGATCTGTCTAT
TTCGTTCATCCATAGTTGCCTGACTCCCCGTCGTGTAGATAACTACGATACGGGAGGGCTTACCATCTGG
CCCCAGTGCTGCAATGATACCGCGAGACCCACGCTCACCGGCTCCAGATTTATCAGCAATAAACCAGCCA
GCCGGAAGGGCCGAGCGCAGAAGTGGTCCTGCAACTTTATCCGCCTCCATCCAGTCTATTAATTGTTGCC
GGGAAGCTAGAGTAAGTAGTTCGCCAGTTAATAGTTTGCGCAACGTTGTTGCCATTGCTACAGGCATCGT
GGTGTCACGCTCGTCGTTTGGTATGGCTTCATTCAGCTCCGGTTCCCAACGATCAAGGCGAGTTACATGA
TCCCCCATGTTGTGCAAAAAAGCGGTTAGCTCCTTCGGTCCTCCGATCGTTGTCAGAAGTAAGTTGGCCG
CAGTGTTATCACTCATGGTTATGGCAGCACTGCATAATTCTCTTACTGTCATGCCATCCGTAAGATGCTT
TTCTGTGACTGGTGAGTACTCAACCAAGTCATTCTGAGAATAGTGTATGCGGCGACCGAGTTGCTCTTGC
CCGGCGTCAATACGGGATAATACCGCGCCACATAGCAGAACTTTAAAAGTGCTCATCATTGGAAAACGTT
CTTCGGGGCGAAAACTCTCAAGGATCTTACCGCTGTTGAGATCCAGTTCGATGTAACCCACTCGTGCACC
CAACTGATCTTCAGCATCTTTTACTTTCACCAGCGTTTCTGGGTGAGCAAAAACAGGAAGGCAAAATGCC
GCAAAAAAGGGAATAAGGGCGACACGGAAATGTTGAATACTCATACTCTTCCTTTTTCAATATTATTGAA
GCATTTATCAGGGTTATTGTCTCATGAGCGGATACATATTTGAATGTATTTAGAAAAATAAACAAATAGG
GGTTCCGCGCACATTTCCCCGAAAAGTGCCACCTGACGTCTAAGAAACCATTATTATCATGACATTAACC
TATAAAAATAGGCGTATCACGAGGCCCTTTCGTC
Features (pLannotate 1.2.2; 10 found; start..end, strand, type, name):
    137..236     +  misc_feature   bom (fragment): basis of mobility region from pBR322
    242..399     -  CDS            lacZα (fragment): LacZα fragment of β-galactosidase; lacZ fragment
   2527..2543    -  protein_bind   lac operator: The lac repressor binds to the lac operator to inhibit transcription in E. coli. This inhibition can be relieved by adding lactose or isopropyl-β-D-thiogalactopyranoside (IPTG). lac repressor encoded by lacI
   2551..2581    -  promoter       lac promoter: promoter for the E. coli lac operon
   2596..2617    -  protein_bind   CAP binding site: CAP binding activates transcription in the presence of cAMP. E. coli catabolite activator protein
   2630..2722    -  CDS            lacI (fragment): lac repressor; lacI; The lac repressor binds to the lac operator to inhibit transcription in E. coli. This inhibition can be relieved by adding lactose or isopropyl-β-D-thiogalactopyranoside (IPTG).
   2905..3493    -  rep_origin     ori: high-copy-number ColE1/pMB1/pBR322/pUC origin of replication
   3664..4524    -  CDS            AmpR: β-lactamase; bla; confers resistance to ampicillin, carbenicillin, and related antibiotics
   4525..4629    -  promoter       AmpR promoter: bla
   4724..35      +  CDS            rop (fragment) (across the origin): Rop protein, which maintains plasmids at low copy number; rop
