[The description below was written by a language model from this plasmid's Addgene catalogue record and pLannotate feature annotations shown in this document.]
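Description:
p226 is a high-copy bacterial cloning plasmid built on the commercial pUC57 backbone, carrying a roughly 2 kb fully synthetic DNA insert called synDNA 226. It is propagated in standard E. coli cloning strains by means of the pUC-type ColE1/pMB1 origin of replication and selected with ampicillin through the β-lactamase gene (AmpR) and its native bla promoter. The catalogue lists a total size of about 4.7 kb, and the sequenced record is within a few bases of that figure.

The annotated features are essentially all backbone elements. The lac promoter, lac operator and CAP binding site sit on one side of an unannotated stretch of about 2.1 kb, and a LacZα fragment lies on the other. This is consistent with the synthetic insert occupying the pUC57 multiple cloning site and interrupting the lacZα region. Short residual fragments of lacI, rop and the pBR322 bom region are also detected, which are vestiges of the backbone lineage rather than functional parts. No feature is annotated within the insert itself, and the record describes no coding sequence, tag or reporter there. The insert was made by gene synthesis and is flanked by the universal M13-type sequencing primer sites of the backbone.

The stated purpose is use as a shotgun metagenomic spike-in. The plasmid belongs to a synDNA approach in which synthetic DNA is added to samples to support absolute quantification from shotgun metagenomic sequencing data. The plasmid thus serves as a renewable source of this synthetic standard rather than as an expression construct.
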