Addgene plasmid #186181: p226
Purpose: Shotgun Metagenomic Spike-in
Depositing lab: Karsten Zengler. Depositing organization: University of California, San Diego (UCSD). Publication: synDNA-a Synthetic DNA Spike-in Method for Absolute Quantification of Shotgun Metagenomic Sequencing. Zaramela LS, Tjuanta M, Moyne O, Neal M, Zengler K. mSystems. 2022 Dec 20;7(6):e0044722. doi: 10.1128/msystems.00447-22. Epub 2022 Nov 1. PubMed 36317886.
Backbone
  Vector backbone: pUC57
  Backbone manufacturer: GenScript
  Backbone size w/o insert (bp): 2710
  Total vector size (bp): 4709
  Vector type: Synthetic Biology ; Cloning
Growth in bacteria
  Bacterial resistance: Ampicillin, 100 μg/mL
  Growth temperature: 37°C
  Growth strain: DH5alpha
  Copy number: High Copy
Gene/Insert
  Gene/Insert name: synDNA 226 (alt name: p226)
  Species: Synthetic
  Insert size (bp): 2000
  Cloning method: Ligation Independent Cloning
  Sequencing primers: 5′ GTAAAACGACGGCCAGTG; 3′ GGAAACAGCTATGACCATG
Resource information
  A portion of this plasmid was derived from a plasmid made by: The synthetic gene was manufactured by GenScript.
Terms and licenses: Academic/Nonprofit Terms; Industry Terms: Not Available to Industry
How to cite: p226 was a gift from Karsten Zengler (Addgene plasmid # 186181 ; http://n2t.net/addgene:186181 ; RRID:Addgene_186181)
